Addgene plasmid #44676: PL08003A2C08
Depositing lab: Phillip Newmark. Depositing organization: University of Illinois at Urbana-Champaign. Publication: Molecular markers to characterize the hermaphroditic reproductive system of the planarian Schmidtea mediterranea. Chong T, Stary JM, Wang Y, Newmark PA. BMC Dev Biol. 2011 Nov 10;11:69. 10.1186/1471-213X-11-69 PubMed 22074376.
Backbone
  Vector backbone: pBluescript SK II (+)
  Backbone size w/o insert (bp): 2961
Growth in bacteria
  Bacterial resistance: Ampicillin, 100 μg/mL
  Growth temperature: 37°C
  Growth strain: DH5alpha
  Copy number: High Copy
Gene/Insert
  Gene/Insert name: Smed-tplh (alt names: EST Contig 4516; PL06009B1E05)
  Species: Schmidtea mediterranea
  GenBank ID: HO005509.1 DN311232.1
  Promoter: T7 sense, T3 antisense
  Cloning method: Restriction Enzyme; 5′ cloning site EcoRI (not destroyed); 3′ cloning site NotI (not destroyed)
  Sequencing primers: 5′ T7; 3′ T3
Terms and licenses: Academic/Nonprofit Terms; Industry Terms: Not Available to Industry
How to cite: PL08003A2C08 was a gift from Phillip Newmark (Addgene plasmid # 44676 ; http://n2t.net/addgene:44676 ; RRID:Addgene_44676)
