[The description below was written by a language model from this plasmid's Addgene catalogue record.]
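Description:
PL08003A2C08 is a bacterial cloning plasmid built on the pBluescript SK II (+) phagemid backbone (about 2.96 kb without insert), carrying a cDNA/EST clone from the planarian flatworm Schmidtea mediterranea. It is maintained in E. coli as a high-copy plasmid under ampicillin selection. No feature table accompanies the record, so the backbone elements usually associated with pBluescript, such as a pUC-type origin and an f1 origin, cannot be confirmed here, and the insert size is not stated.

The insert is Smed-tplh, also recorded as EST Contig 4516 and under a second clone name, and it is linked to two GenBank EST entries. It was placed between the EcoRI (5′) and NotI (3′) sites of the polylinker by restriction cloning, and both sites remain intact, so the fragment can be excised or the plasmid linearised at either end. The insert is flanked by opposing bacteriophage promoters: T7 drives transcription of the sense strand and T3 drives the antisense strand. There is no promoter for expression in animal cells, and no tags or reporters are recorded. The plasmid therefore serves as a template for in vitro transcription rather than as an expression vector.

This arrangement is typical for generating labelled antisense riboprobes, with sense-strand controls, for in situ hybridisation. Transcripts from both strands could in principle also be combined to make double-stranded RNA. The associated study concerns molecular markers for the hermaphroditic reproductive system of S. mediterranea, which suggests the clone was used as a probe template for marker expression in those tissues, although the record does not state the specific application.
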