>Addgene plasmid #44676 | PL08003A2C08 | depositor partial sequence | sequence record 61203 | PL08003A2C08 sequence 1408 bps
AAGGAAATAACATGTTACCACTTCTATTATATTTGGAAAGATTTTTCAACCAATATTCCGAATATTTTGT
AAATGAAAAGAATCGAGTTACCCAAAATAAACCAAGAGATTCACTGGGCAGCCGTATACATTTATTAAGT
TTAAATTACGTCCAAACCATTTCTGACAAAATAGATTTCATCAAGTATGACTATGAAATCATTCAAGAAT
GTACAAAATTGTTGCGTTATATCGACAGTGAAATGGCTTTTATGACAATGGAAGTTAAAAGGATACTTAA
TGAAGAGACCGTAATTGACAATGAAATTTTTTCAGTGCAGAAAGAACAGAAAAAACTCATTACAGAAATC
AACAATATGGAATTGGAAAAGGAATACTGGAATGTTGTATTCAGAATGAGAAATATCACTTTGTTAGGAG
AAGAAAGCAAACAAGAAATGAAACTAAACACTGGAGAGGATGATGAATTGGAAGAAAACCCTTCGGATTC
AATCAAACCGCTTTTGATAATCTGCAACGAATTTATTCAAGATAACCGTTTTGAGATGGCTGAAGGTCTT
GCGACAGATAAACTGAAAGAATTGTTGAAAAACTTGAAAAATCAACCCAACCTTGATGTAGCATCGGTAT
ATGCGATTTTAGCGAAAATACATGCAGTAGAAAATGACTACCCATCAGCTTTGGATAATTTTAAATCGTG
TTTAGAAATCCGAGAAAGACTGCTGGATAAGTTTCATCCAGATATTGGGACTATCAAATACAATTACGGC
TTGACTTTGATAAAAGTAAAAGATTTCAAAGAAGCTGAAAAGCATTTAACGAGCGCACTGGAAATCAAGC
AAAACGAATTGGGGAAGGAACACAAAACAATTGCAATGATTTATAACTTTTTGGGGAAAATAAACGTTTT
AACAAACAAACAAATCGTTGCTGTCAACTTTTACAGACTGGCGTTGAATATTTTGGACAATTTATCAACA
GAATCTTTCGAATTGACATATTTGTACATTTCTTTGGCGATTTGTCGGATTTATGTGGAAATGAAAATTT
CTACGGAAGCCGATAATCATTTGGAGAAATTATTTAATTTAATTGAAACCCGAATTGGGTTTGATACTTT
CCAGAAAAAATCTTGTTACATTTATTTTAAAAGGCACCTAAATGATGCAAAAGGTGAACATCTTTTTACG
TTTTACGGGAGCTTCTCTGAATATGATATATTAGATTTGTTTGAAATTCTCGTCAAACATTTCAAAAACA
ATCCAAAGGTCATCGAAGCCATTGATATCTGGAAATATTTATCTATACAAAGTACGTAAAAGTTATAAAA
ATTTAAATAAAATTCATCTGTGACTTGTATCGAGATTGAAAAAAATAAATAATATTTTAAAAAAAAAAAA
AAAAAATG
