>Addgene plasmid #44676 | PL08003A2C08 | addgene partial sequence | sequence record 63690 | M13_pUC_fwd
CGACTCACTATAGGGCGAATTGGGTACCGGGCCCCCCCTCGAGGTCGACGGTATCGATAAGCTTGATATC
GAATTCCGTTGCTGTCGAAGGAAATAACATGTTACCACTTCTATTATATTTGGAAAGATTTTTCAACCAA
TATTCCGAATATTTTGTAAATGAAAAGAATCGAGTTACCCAAAATAAACCAAGAGATTCACTGGGCAGCC
GTATACATTTATTAAGTTTAAATTACGTCCAAACCATTTCTGACAAAATAGATTTCATCAAGTATGACTA
TGAAATCATTCAAGAATGTACAAAATTGTTGCGTTATATCGACAGTGAAATGGCTTTTATGACAATGGAA
GTTAAAAGGATACTTAATGAAGAGACCGTAATTGACAATGAAATTTTTTCAGTGCAGAAAGAACAGAAAA
AACTCATTACAGAAATCAACAATATGGAATTGGAAAAGGAATACTGGAATGTTGTATTCAGAATGAGAAA
TATCACTTTGTTAGGAGAAGAAAGCAAACAAGAAATGAAACTAAACACTGGAGAGGATGATGAATTGGAA
GAAAACCCTTCGGATTCAATCAAACCGCTTTTGATAATCTGCAACGAATTTATTCAAGATAACCGTTTTG
AGATGGCTGAAGGTCTTGCGACAGATAAACTGAAAGAATTGTTGAAAAACTTGAAAAATCAACCCAACCT
TGATGTAGCATCGGTATATGCGATTTTAGCGAAAATACATGCAGTAGAAAATGACTACCCATCAGCTTTG
GATAATTTTAAATCGTGTTTAGAAATCCGAGAAAGACTGCTGGATAAGTTTCATCCAGATATTGGGACTA
TCAAATACAATTACGGCTTGACTTTGATAAAAGTAAAAGATTTCAAAGAAGCTGAAAAGCATTTAACGAG
CGC
