>Addgene plasmid #44676 | PL08003A2C08 | addgene partial sequence | sequence record 63691 | M13_pUC_rev
GATTACGCCAAGCGCGCAATTAACCCTCACTAAAGGGAACAAAAGCTGGAGCTCCACCGCGGTGGCGGCC
GCTCGCATTTTTTTTTTTTTTTTTTAAAATATTATTTATTTTTTTCAATCTCGATACAAGTCACAGATGA
ATTTTATTTAAATTTTTATAACTTTTACGTACTTTGTATAGATAAATATTTCCAGATATCAATGGCTTCG
ATGACCTTTGGATTGTTTTTGAAATGTTTGACGAGAATTTCAAACAAATCTAATATATCATATTCAGAGA
AGCTCCCGTAAAACGTAAAAAGATGTTCACCTTTTGCATCATTTAGGTGCCTTTTAAAATAAATGTAACA
AGATTTTTTCTGGAAAGTATCAAACCCAATTCGGGTTTCAATTAAATTAAATAATTTCTCCAAATGATTA
TCGGCTTCCGTAGAAATTTTCATTTCCACATAAATCCGACAAATCGCCAAAGAAATGTACAAATATGTCA
ATTCGAAAGATTCTGTTGATAAATTGTCCAAAATATTCAACGCCAGTCTGTAAAAGTTGACAGCAACGAT
TTGTTTGTTTGTTAAAACGTTTATTTTCCCCAAAAAGTTATAAATCATTGCAATTGTTTTGTGTTCCTTC
CCCAATTCGTTTTGCTTGATTTCCAGTGCGCTCGTTAAATGCTTTTCAGCTTCTTTGAAATCTTTTACTT
TTATCAAAGTCAAGCCGTAATTGTATTTGATAGTCCCAATATCTGGATGAAACTTATCCAGCAGTCTTTC
TCGGATTTCTAAACACGATTTAAAATTATCCAAAGCTGATGGGTAGTCATTTTCTACTGCATGTATTTTC
GCTAAAATCGCATATACCGATGCTACATCAAGGTTGGGTTGATTTTTCAAGTTTTTCAACAATTCTTTCA
GT
